Addgene plasmid #159570: R701-X19-566: His6-MBP-tev-Avi-Hs.KRAS4b(2-188) G12V
Purpose: E. coli protein expression of His6-MBP-tev-Avi-Hs.KRAS4b(2-188) G12V
Depositing lab: Dominic Esposito. Depositing organization: National Cancer Institute (NCI). Publication: Farnesylated and methylated KRAS4b: high yield production of protein suitable for biophysical studies of prenylated protein-lipid interactions. Gillette WK, Esposito D, Abreu Blanco M, Alexander P, Bindu L, Bittner C, Chertov O, Frank PH, Grose C, Jones JE, Meng Z, Perkins S, Van Q, Ghirlando R, Fivash M, Nissley DV, McCormick F, Holderfield M, Stephen AG. Sci Rep. 2015 Nov 2;5:15916. doi: 10.1038/srep15916. PubMed 26522388.
Backbone
  Vector backbone: pDest-566
  Vector type: Bacterial Expression
Growth in bacteria
  Bacterial resistance: Ampicillin, 100 μg/mL
  Growth temperature: 37°C
  Growth strain: DH5alpha
  Copy number: Low Copy
Gene/Insert
  Gene/Insert name: His6-MBP-tev-Avi-Hs.KRAS4b(2-188) G12V
  Species: H. sapiens (human)
  Mutation: G12V
  Entrez Gene: KRAS (a.k.a. 'C-K-RAS, C-K-RAS, CFC2, K-RAS2A, K-RAS2B, K-RAS4A, K-RAS4B, K-Ras, K-Ras 2, KI-RAS, KRAS1, KRAS2, NS, NS3, OES, RALD, RASK2, c-Ki-ras, c-Ki-ras2)
  Tag / fusion protein: His6-MBP-tev-Avi (N terminal on insert)
  Cloning method: Gateway Cloning
Terms and licenses: Academic/Nonprofit Terms; Industry Terms: Not Available to Industry
How to cite: R701-X19-566: His6-MBP-tev-Avi-Hs.KRAS4b(2-188) G12V was a gift from Dominic Esposito (Addgene plasmid # 159570 ; http://n2t.net/addgene:159570 ; RRID:Addgene_159570)
