[The description below was written by a language model from this plasmid's Addgene catalogue record and pLannotate feature annotations shown in this document.]
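Description:
R701-X19-566 is a 7.4 kb bacterial expression plasmid built on the pDest-566 Gateway destination backbone, designed to produce a tagged form of human KRAS4b carrying the oncogenic G12V substitution in E. coli. It is maintained under ampicillin selection through the β-lactamase gene and replicates from a ColE1/pBR322-type origin. The presence of the rop gene and the bom region fits the catalogue's low-copy designation. An f1 origin is also present, and short tetracycline-resistance fragments appear to be non-functional remnants of the pBR322-derived backbone.

Expression is driven by a T7 promoter followed by a lac operator and the T7 gene 10 ribosome binding site. A plasmid-borne lacI gene supplies the repressor, so transcription is IPTG-inducible in hosts that provide T7 RNA polymerase. The open reading frame begins with a His6 tag and a cytosolic maltose binding protein lacking its signal sequence. It continues through the attB1 scar left by Gateway recombination, a TEV protease site, an AviTag and then KRAS4b residues 2–188 with G12V, ending before attB2. A downstream His-tag fragment lies beyond the insert and is probably not part of the fusion. The rrnB T1/T2 terminators and a T7 terminator follow.

His6 allows metal-affinity purification and MBP generally improves solubility. TEV cleavage removes both, leaving Avi-KRAS4b, which can be enzymatically biotinylated at a single site by BirA, for example for immobilisation on streptavidin. The associated publication concerns production of KRAS4b for biophysical studies, but the record states the plasmid's purpose only as E. coli expression of this fusion protein.
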