Features (pLannotate 1.2.2; 28 found; start..end, strand, type, name):
      2..20      +  promoter       T7 promoter: promoter for bacteriophage T7 RNA polymerase
     21..45      +  protein_bind   lac operator: The lac repressor binds to the lac operator to inhibit transcription in E. coli. This inhibition can be relieved by adding lactose or isopropyl-β-D-thiogalactopyranoside (IPTG). lac repressor encoded by lacI
     60..82      +  RBS            RBS: efficient ribosome binding site from bacteriophage T7 gene 10 (Olins and Rangwala, 1989)
     99..116     +  CDS            7xHis (fragment): 6xHis affinity tag
    120..1217    +  CDS            MBP: maltose binding protein from E. coli; malE (mutated); This version of the gene does not encode a signal sequence, so MBP will remain in the cytosol.
   1237..1254    +  protein_bind   attB1 (fragment): mutant version of attB; core recombination site for the Gateway® BP reaction BP Clonase™
   1260..1276    +  CDS            TEV site (fragment): tobacco etch virus (TEV) protease recognition and cleavage site
   1278..1322    +  CDS            AviTag™: peptide tag that allows for enzymatic biotinylation
   1326..1889    +  CDS            K-Ras (G12V): human oncoprotein generated by the G12V mutation in the small GTPase K-Ras
   1894..1911    -  protein_bind   attB2 (fragment): mutant version of attB; core recombination site for the Gateway® BP reaction BP Clonase™
   2011..2028    +  CDS            9xHis (fragment): 9xHis affinity tag
   2075..2190    +  ncRNA          5S rRNA: Accession: RF00001 - 5S ribosomal RNA
   2194..2280    +  terminator     rrnB T1 terminator: Escherichia coli rrnB; transcription terminator T1 from the E. coli rrnB gene
   2372..2399    +  terminator     rrnB T2 terminator: transcription terminator T2 from the E. coli rrnB gene
   2418..2457    +  promoter       AmpR promoter (fragment): bla
   2467..2514    +  terminator     T7 terminator: transcription terminator for bacteriophage T7 RNA polymerase
   2551..3006    +  rep_origin     f1 ori (sequence partly withheld): f1 bacteriophage origin of replication; arrow indicates direction of (+) strand synthesis
   3121..3981    -  CDS            AmpR: β-lactamase; bla; confers resistance to ampicillin, carbenicillin, and related antibiotics
   3982..4074    -  promoter       AmpR promoter: bla
   4155..4743    +  rep_origin     ori: high-copy-number ColE1/pMB1/pBR322/pUC origin of replication
   4929..5068    -  misc_feature   bom: basis of mobility region from pBR322
   5170..5361    -  CDS            rop: Rop protein, which maintains plasmids at low copy number; rop
   5378..5758    +  CDS            YPB1_ECOLX: Protein predicted: Swiss-Prot protein existence level 4. From Escherichia coli.
   5820..5884    -  CDS            TcR (fragment): tetracycline efflux protein; tet; confers resistance to tetracycline
   5899..5920    -  protein_bind   CAP binding site: CAP binding activates transcription in the presence of cAMP. E. coli catabolite activator protein
   5933..7015    -  CDS            lacI: lac repressor; lacI; The lac repressor binds to the lac operator to inhibit transcription in E. coli. This inhibition can be relieved by adding lactose or isopropyl-β-D-thiogalactopyranoside (IPTG).
   7016..7093    -  promoter       lacI promoter: lacI
   7101..7380    -  CDS            TcR (fragment): tetracycline efflux protein; tet; confers resistance to tetracycline
>Addgene plasmid #159570 | R701-X19-566: His6-MBP-tev-Avi-Hs.KRAS4b(2-188) G12V | addgene full sequence | sequence record 313270 | Addgene NGS Result
TTAATACGACTCACTATAGGGGAATTGTGAGCGGATAACAATTCCCCTCTAGAAATAATTTTGTTTAACT
TTAAGAAGGAGATATACATATGAGATCCCATCACCATCACCATCACGGCAAAATCGAAGAAGGTAAACTG
GTAATCTGGATTAACGGCGATAAAGGCTATAACGGTCTCGCTGAAGTCGGTAAGAAATTCGAGAAAGATA
CCGGAATTAAAGTCACCGTTGAGCATCCGGATAAACTGGAAGAGAAATTCCCACAGGTTGCGGCAACTGG
CGATGGCCCTGACATTATCTTCTGGGCACACGACCGCTTTGGTGGCTACGCTCAATCTGGCCTGTTGGCT
GAAATCACCCCGGACAAAGCGTTCCAGGACAAGCTGTATCCGTTTACCTGGGATGCCGTACGTTACAACG
GCAAGCTGATTGCTTACCCGATCGCTGTTGAAGCGTTATCGCTGATTTATAACAAAGATCTGCTGCCGAA
CCCGCCAAAAACCTGGGAAGAGATCCCGGCGCTGGATAAAGAACTGAAAGCGAAAGGTAAGAGCGCGCTG
ATGTTCAACCTGCAAGAACCGTACTTCACCTGGCCGCTGATTGCTGCTGACGGGGGTTATGCGTTCAAGT
ATGAAAACGGCAAGTACGACATTAAAGACGTGGGCGTGGATAACGCTGGCGCGAAAGCGGGTCTGACCTT
CCTGGTTGACCTGATTAAAAACAAACACATGAATGCAGACACCGATTACTCCATCGCAGAAGCTGCCTTT
AATAAAGGCGAAACAGCGATGACCATCAACGGCCCGTGGGCATGGTCCAACATCGACACCAGCAAAGTGA
ATTATGGTGTAACGGTACTGCCGACCTTCAAGGGTCAACCATCCAAACCGTTCGTTGGCGTGCTGAGCGC
AGGTATTAACGCCGCCAGTCCGAACAAAGAGCTGGCAAAAGAGTTCCTCGAAAACTATCTGCTGACTGAT
GAAGGTCTGGAAGCGGTTAATAAAGACAAACCGCTGGGTGCCGTAGCGCTGAAGTCTTACGAGGAAGAGT
TGGCGAAAGATCCACGTATTGCCGCCACCATGGAAAACGCCCAGAAAGGTGAAATCATGCCGAACATCCC
GCAGATGTCCGCTTTCTGGTATGCCGTGCGTACTGCGGTGATCAACGCCGCCAGCGGTCGTCAGACTGTC
GATGAAGCCCTGAAAGACGCGCAGACTAATTCGGGATCTGATATCACAAGTTTGTACAAAAAAGTTGGCG
AAAACCTGTACTTCCAAGGCCTGAACGACATCTTCGAGGCTCAGAAAATCGAATGGCACGAAGGCACTGA
ATATAAACTTGTGGTAGTTGGAGCTGTTGGCGTAGGCAAGAGTGCCTTGACGATACAGCTAATTCAGAAT
CATTTTGTGGACGAATATGATCCAACAATAGAGGATTCCTACAGGAAGCAAGTAGTAATTGATGGAGAAA
CCTGTCTCTTGGATATTCTCGACACAGCAGGTCAAGAGGAGTACAGTGCAATGAGGGACCAGTACATGAG
GACTGGGGAGGGCTTTCTTTGTGTATTTGCCATAAATAATACTAAATCATTTGAAGATATTCACCATTAT
AGAGAACAAATTAAAAGAGTTAAGGACTCTGAAGATGTACCTATGGTCCTAGTAGGAAATAAATGTGATT
TGCCTTCTAGAACAGTAGACACAAAACAGGCTCAGGACTTAGCAAGAAGTTATGGAATTCCTTTTATTGA
AACATCAGCAAAGACAAGACAGGGTGTTGATGATGCCTTCTATACATTAGTTCGAGAAATTCGAAAACAT
AAAGAAAAGATGAGCAAAGATGGTAAAAAGAAGAAAAAGAAGTCAAAGACAAAGTGTGTAATTATGTAAT
CAACTTTCTTGTACAAAGTGGTGATATCGCTAGCTAGATAGCTAGAAGCTTGCGGCCGCACAGCTGTATA
CACGTGCAAGCCAGCCAGAACTCGCTCCTGAAGACCCAGAGGATCTCGAGCACCACCACCACCACCACTA
ATGTTAATTAAGTTGGGCGTTCCTAGGCTGATAAAACAGAATTTGCCTGGCGGCAGTAGCGCGGTGGTCC
CACCTGACCCCATGCCGAACTCAGAAGTGAAACGCCGTAGCGCCGATGGTAGTGTGGGGTCTCCCCATGC
GAGAGTAGGGAACTGCCAGGCATCAAATAAAACGAAAGGCTCAGTCGAAAGACTGGGCCTTTCGTTTTAT
CTGTTGTTTGTCGGTGAACGCTCTCCTGAGTAGGACAAATCCGCCGGGAGCGGATTTGAACGTTGCGAAG
CAACGGCCCGGAGGGTGGCGGGCAGGACGCCCGCCATAAACTGCCAGGCATCAAATTAAGCAGAAGGCCA
TCCTGACGGATGGCCTTTTTGCGTTTCTACAAACTCTTTTGTTTATTTTTCTAAATACATTCAAATATGT
ATCCGCTGAGCAATAACTAGCATAACCCCTTGGGGCCTCTAAACGGGTCTTGAGGGGTTTTTTGCTGAAA
GGAGGAACTATATCCGGATTGGCGAATGGG
[124 nt withheld, positions 2551-2674]
C
[91 nt withheld, positions 2676-2766]
A
[49 nt withheld, positions 2768-2816]
CCTTTGACGTTGGAGTCCACGTTCTTT
[37 nt withheld, positions 2844-2880]
ACCCTATCTCGGTCTATTCTTTTGATTTATAAGGGATTTTGCCGATTTCGGCCTATTGGTTAAAAAATGA
GCTGATTTAACAAAAATTTAACGCGAATTTTAACAAAATATTAACGTTTACAATTTCTGGCGGCACGATG
GCATGAGATTATCAAAAAGGATCTTCACCTAGATCCTTTTAAATTAAAAATGAAGTTTTAAATCAATCTA
AAGTATATATGAGTAAACTTGGTCTGACAGTTACCAATGCTTAATCAGTGAGGCACCTATCTCAGCGATC
TGTCTATTTCGTTCATCCATAGTTGCCTGACTCCCCGTCGTGTAGATAACTACGATACGGGAGGGCTTAC
CATCTGGCCCCAGTGCTGCAATGATACCGCGAGACCCACGCTCACCGGCTCCAGATTTATCAGCAATAAA
CCAGCCAGCCGGAAGGGCCGAGCGCAGAAGTGGTCCTGCAACTTTATCCGCCTCCATCCAGTCTATTAAT
TGTTGCCGGGAAGCTAGAGTAAGTAGTTCGCCAGTTAATAGTTTGCGCAACGTTGTTGCCATTGCTACAG
GCATCGTGGTGTCACGCTCGTCGTTTGGTATGGCTTCATTCAGCTCCGGTTCCCAACGATCAAGGCGAGT
TACATGATCCCCCATGTTGTGCAAAAAAGCGGTTAGCTCCTTCGGTCCTCCGATCGTTGTCAGAAGTAAG
TTGGCCGCAGTGTTATCACTCATGGTTATGGCAGCACTGCATAATTCTCTTACTGTCATGCCATCCGTAA
GATGCTTTTCTGTGACTGGTGAGTACTCAACCAAGTCATTCTGAGAATAGTGTATGCGGCGACCGAGTTG
CTCTTGCCCGGCGTCAATACGGGATAATACCGCGCCACATAGCAGAACTTTAAAAGTGCTCATCATTGGA
AAACGTTCTTCGGGGCGAAAACTCTCAAGGATCTTACCGCTGTTGAGATCCAGTTCGATGTAACCCACTC
GTGCACCCAACTGATCTTCAGCATCTTTTACTTTCACCAGCGTTTCTGGGTGAGCAAAAACAGGAAGGCA
AAATGCCGCAAAAAAGGGAATAAGGGCGACACGGAAATGTTGAATACTCATACTCTTCCTTTTTCAATCA
TGATTGAAGCATTTATCAGGGTTATTGTCTCATGAGCGGATACATATTTGAATGTATTTAGAAAAATAAA
CAAATAGGTCATGACCAAAATCCCTTAACGTGAGTTTTCGTTCCACTGAGCGTCAGACCCCGTAGAAAAG
ATCAAAGGATCTTCTTGAGATCCTTTTTTTCTGCGCGTAATCTGCTGCTTGCAAACAAAAAAACCACCGC
TACCAGCGGTGGTTTGTTTGCCGGATCAAGAGCTACCAACTCTTTTTCCGAAGGTAACTGGCTTCAGCAG
AGCGCAGATACCAAATACTGTCCTTCTAGTGTAGCCGTAGTTAGGCCACCACTTCAAGAACTCTGTAGCA
CCGCCTACATACCTCGCTCTGCTAATCCTGTTACCAGTGGCTGCTGCCAGTGGCGATAAGTCGTGTCTTA
CCGGGTTGGACTCAAGACGATAGTTACCGGATAAGGCGCAGCGGTCGGGCTGAACGGGGGGTTCGTGCAC
ACAGCCCAGCTTGGAGCGAACGACCTACACCGAACTGAGATACCTACAGCGTGAGCTATGAGAAAGCGCC
ACGCTTCCCGAAGGGAGAAAGGCGGACAGGTATCCGGTAAGCGGCAGGGTCGGAACAGGAGAGCGCACGA
GGGAGCTTCCAGGGGGAAACGCCTGGTATCTTTATAGTCCTGTCGGGTTTCGCCACCTCTGACTTGAGCG
TCGATTTTTGTGATGCTCGTCAGGGGGGCGGAGCCTATGGAAAAACGCCAGCAACGCGGCCTTTTTACGG
TTCCTGGCCTTTTGCTGGCCTTTTGCTCACATGTTCTTTCCTGCGTTATCCCCTGATTCTGTGGATAACC
GTATTACCGCCTTTGAGTGAGCTGATACCGCTCGCCGCAGCCGAACGACCGAGCGCAGCGAGTCAGTGAG
CGAGGAAGCGGAAGAGCGCCTGATGCGGTATTTTCTCCTTACGCATCTGTGCGGTATTTCACACCGCAAT
GGTGCACTCTCAGTACAATCTGCTCTGATGCCGCATAGTTAAGCCAGTATACACTCCGCTATCGCTACGT
GACTGGGTCATGGCTGCGCCCCGACACCCGCCAACACCCGCTGACGCGCCCTGACGGGCTTGTCTGCTCC
CGGCATCCGCTTACAGACAAGCTGTGACCGTCTCCGGGAGCTGCATGTGTCAGAGGTTTTCACCGTCATC
ACCGAAACGCGCGAGGCAGCTGCGGTAAAGCTCATCAGCGTGGTCGTGAAGCGATTCACAGATGTCTGCC
TGTTCATCCGCGTCCAGCTCGTTGAGTTTCTCCAGAAGCGTTAATGTCTGGCTTCTGATAAAGCGGGCCA
TGTTAAGGGCGGTTTTTTCCTGTTTGGTCACTGATGCCTCCGTGTAAGGGGGATTTCTGTTCATGGGGGT
AATGATACCGATGAAACGAGAGAGGATGCTCACGATACGGGTTACTGATGATGAACATGCCCGGTTACTG
GAACGTTGTGAGGGTAAACAACTGGCGGTATGGATGCGGCGGGACCAGAGAAAAATCACTCAGGGTCAAT
GCCAGCGCTTCGTTAATACAGATGTAGGTGTTCCACAGGGTAGCCAGCAGCATCCTGCGATGCAGATCCG
GAACATAATGGTGCAGGGCGCTGACTTCCGCGTTTCCAGACTTTACGAAACACGGAAACCGAAGACCATT
CATGTTGTTGCTCAGGTCGCAGACGTTTTGCAGCAGCAGTCGCTTCACGTTCGCTCGCGTATCGGTGATT
CATTCTGCTAACCAGTAAGGCAACCCCGCCAGCCTAGCCGGGTCCTCAACGACAGGAGCACGATCATGCT
AGTCATGCCCCGCGCCCACCGGAAGGAGCTGACTGGGTTGAAGGCTCTCAAGGGCATCGGTCGAGATCCC
GGTGCCTAATGAGTGAGCTAACTTACATTAATTGCGTTGCGCTCACTGCCCGCTTTCCAGTCGGGAAACC
TGTCGTGCCAGCTGCATTAATGAATCGGCCAACGCGCGGGGAGAGGCGGTTTGCGTATTGGGCGCCAGGG
TGGTTTTTCTTTTCACCAGTGAGACGGGCAACAGCTGATTGCCCTTCACCGCCTGGCCCTGAGAGAGTTG
CAGCAAGCGGTCCACGCTGGTTTGCCCCAGCAGGCGAAAATCCTGTTTGATGGTGGTTAACGGCGGGATA
TAACATGAGCTGTCTTCGGTATCGTCGTATCCCACTACCGAGATGTCCGCACCAACGCGCAGCCCGGACT
CGGTAATGGCGCGCATTGCGCCCAGCGCCATCTGATCGTTGGCAACCAGCATCGCAGTGGGAACGATGCC
CTCATTCAGCATTTGCATGGTTTGTTGAAAACCGGACATGGCACTCCAGTCGCCTTCCCGTTCCGCTATC
GGCTGAATTTGATTGCGAGTGAGATATTTATGCCAGCCAGCCAGACGCAGACGCGCCGAGACAGAACTTA
ATGGGCCCGCTAACAGCGCGATTTGCTGGTGACCCAATGCGACCAGATGCTCCACGCCCAGTCGCGTACC
GTCTTCATGGGAGAAAATAATACTGTTGATGGGTGTCTGGTCAGAGACATCAAGAAATAACGCCGGAACA
TTAGTGCAGGCAGCTTCCACAGCAATGGCATCCTGGTCATCCAGCGGATAGTTAATGATCAGCCCACTGA
CGCGTTGCGCGAGAAGATTGTGCACCGCCGCTTTACAGGCTTCGACGCCGCTTCGTTCTACCATCGACAC
CACCACGCTGGCACCCAGTTGATCGGCGCGAGATTTAATCGCCGCGACAATTTGCGACGGCGCGTGCAGG
GCCAGACTGGAGGTGGCAACGCCAATCAGCAACGACTGTTTGCCCGCCAGTTGTTGTGCCACGCGGTTGG
GAATGTAATTCAGCTCCGCCATCGCCGCTTCCACTTTTTCCCGCGTTTTCGCAGAAACGTGGCTGGCCTG
GTTCACCACGCGGGAAACGGTCTGATAAGAGACACCGGCATACTCTGCGACATCGTATAACGTTACTGGT
TTCACATTCACCACCCTGAATTGACTCTCTTCCGGGCGCTATCATGCCATACCGCGAAAGGTTTTGCGCC
ATTCGATGGTGTCCGGGATCTCGACGCTCTCCCTTATGCGACTCCTGCATTAGGAAGCAGCCCAGTAGTA
GGTTGAGGCCGTTGAGCACCGCCGCCGCAAGGAATGGTGCATGCAAGGAGATGGCGCCCAACAGTCCCCC
GGCCACGGGGCCTGCCACCATACCCACGCCGAAACAAGCGCTCATGAGCCCGAAGTGGCGAGCCCGATCT
TCCCCATCGGTGATGTCGGCGATATAGGCGCCAGCAACCGCACCTGTGGCGCCGGTGATGCCGGCCACGA
TGCGTCCGGCGTAGAGGATCGAGATCGATCTCGATCCCGCGAAA
